Addgene plasmid #36044: YFP-Gamma 5
Depositing lab: Narasimhan Gautam. Depositing organization: Washington University in Saint Louis. Publication: G protein betagamma complex translocation from plasma membrane to Golgi complex is influenced by receptor gamma subunit interaction. Akgoz M, Kalyanaraman V, Gautam N. Cell Signal. 2006 Oct;18(10):1758-68. Epub 2006 Mar 6. 10.1016/j.cellsig.2006.01.016 PubMed 16517125.
Backbone
  Vector backbone: pcDNA3.1
  Backbone manufacturer: Invitrogen
  Backbone size w/o insert (bp): 5428
  Vector type: Mammalian Expression
  Selectable markers: Neomycin (select with G418)
Growth in bacteria
  Bacterial resistance: Ampicillin, 100 μg/mL
  Growth temperature: 37°C
  Growth strain: DH5alpha
  Copy number: High Copy
Gene/Insert
  Gene/Insert name: G protein subunit Gamma 5 (alt name: Gng5)
  Species: R. norvegicus (rat)
  Insert size (bp): 207
  GenBank ID: NM_024377.1
  Entrez Gene: Gng5
  Promoter: CMV
  Tag / fusion protein: YFP (N terminal on backbone); His
  Cloning method: Restriction Enzyme; 5′ cloning site SpeI (not destroyed); 3′ cloning site EcoRI (not destroyed)
  Sequencing primers: 5′ T7 primer; 3′ BGH reverse primer
Terms and licenses: Academic/Nonprofit Terms; Industry Terms: Not Available to Industry
How to cite: YFP-Gamma 5 was a gift from Narasimhan Gautam (Addgene plasmid # 36044 ; http://n2t.net/addgene:36044 ; RRID:Addgene_36044)
