[The description below was written by a language model from this plasmid's Addgene catalogue record.]
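Description:
YFP-Gamma 5 is a mammalian expression plasmid built on the pcDNA3.1 backbone that encodes the rat G protein gamma 5 subunit (Gng5) fused to yellow fluorescent protein. It is propagated in E. coli as a high-copy plasmid under ampicillin selection. The backbone also carries a neomycin resistance marker, so stably transfected mammalian cells can be selected with G418. No feature table accompanies the record, so other backbone elements, such as the origins of replication and polyadenylation signals, are not individually documented here. The use of T7 forward and BGH reverse sequencing primers is consistent with the standard pcDNA3.1 expression cassette layout.

The payload is a short insert of about 207 bp covering the Gng5 coding sequence, cloned between SpeI and EcoRI sites that were both preserved. Expression is driven by the strong constitutive CMV promoter. YFP sits at the N terminus of the gamma subunit. This placement leaves the C terminus free, which matters because G protein gamma subunits are generally lipid-modified at a C-terminal CaaX motif needed for membrane association. A His tag is also listed, but its position in the fusion is not stated.

The associated publication examines movement of the G protein beta-gamma complex from the plasma membrane to the Golgi complex and how receptor–gamma subunit interaction influences it. The construct is therefore suited to live-cell fluorescence imaging of gamma 5 localisation and translocation in transfected mammalian cells, typically in comparison with other fluorescently tagged gamma subunit types.
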