>Addgene plasmid #36044 | YFP-Gamma 5 | depositor partial sequence | sequence record 44499 | backbone
GACGGATCGGGAGATCTCCCGATCCCCTATGGTGCACTCTCAGTACAATCTGCTCTGATGCCGCATAGTT
AAGCCAGTATCTGCTCCCTGCTTGTGTGTTGGAGGTCGCTGAGTAGTGCGCGAGCAAAATTTAAGCTACA
ACAAGGCAAGGCTTGACCGACAATTGCATGAAGAATCTGCTTAGGGTTAGGCGTTTTGCGCTGCTTCGCG
ATGTACGGGCCAGATATACGCGTTGACATTGATTATTGACTAGTTATTAATAGTAATCAATTACGGGGTC
ATTAGTTCATAGCCCATATATGGAGTTCCGCGTTACATAACTTACGGTAAATGGCCCGCCTGGCTGACCG
CCCAACGACCCCCGCCCATTGACGTCAATAATGACGTATGTTCCCATAGTAACGCCAATAGGGACTTTCC
ATTGACGTCAATGGGTGGAGTATTTACGGTAAACTGCCCACTTGGCAGTACATCAAGTGTATCATATGCC
AAGTACGCCCCCTATTGACGTCAATGACGGTAAATGGCCCGCCTGGCATTATGCCCAGTACATGACCTTA
TGGGACTTTCCTACTTGGCAGTACATCTACGTATTAGTCATCGCTATTACCATGGTGATGCGGTTTTGGC
AGTACATCAATGGGCGTGGATAGCGGTTTGACTCACGGGGATTTCCAAGTCTCCACCCCATTGACGTCAA
TGGGAGTTTGTTTTGGCACCAAAATCAACGGGACTTTCCAAAATGTCGTAACAACTCCGCCCCATTGACG
CAAATGGGCGGTAGGCGTGTACGGTGGGAGGTCTATATAAGCAGAGCTCTCTGGCTAACTAGAGAACCCA
CTGCTTACTGGCTTATCGAAATTAATACGACTCACTATAGGGAGACCCAAGCTGGCTAGCGTTTAAACTT
AAGCTTGGTACCGAGCTCGGATCCACTAGTCCAGTGTGGTGGAATTCTGCAGATATCCAGCACAGTGGCG
GCCGCTCGAGTCTAGAGGGCCCGTTTAAACCCGCTGATCAGCCTCGACTGTGCCTTCTAGTTGCCAGCCA
TCTGTTGTTTGCCCCTCCCCCGTGCCTTCCTTGACCCTGGAAGGTGCCACTCCCACTGTCCTTTCCTAAT
AAAATGAGGAAATTGCATCGCATTGTCTGAGTAGGTGTCATTCTATTCTGGGGGGTGGGGTGGGGCAGGA
CAGCAAGGGGGAGGATTGGGAAGACAATAGCAGGCATGCTGGGGATGCGGTGGGCTCTATGGCTTCTGAG
GCGGAAAGAACCAGCTGGGGCTCTAGGGGGTATCCCC
[124 nt withheld, positions 1298-1421]
C
[91 nt withheld, positions 1423-1513]
A
[49 nt withheld, positions 1515-1563]
CCTTTGACGTTGGAGTCCACGTTCTTT
[37 nt withheld, positions 1591-1627]
ACCCTATCTCGGTCTATTCTTTTGATTTATAAGGGATTTTGCCGATTTCGGCCTATTGGTTAAAAAATGA
GCTGATTTAACAAAAATTTAACGCGAATTAATTCTGTGGAATGTGTGTCAGTTAGGGTGTGGAAAGTCCC
CAGGCTCCCCAGCAGGCAGAAGTATGCAAAGCATGCATCTCAATTAGTCAGCAACCAGGTGTGGAAAGTC
CCCAGGCTCCCCAGCAGGCAGAAGTATGCAAAGCATGCATCTCAATTAGTCAGCAACCATAGTCCCGCCC
CTAACTCCGCCCATCCCGCCCCTAACTCCGCCCAGTTCCGCCCATTCTCCGCCCCATGGCTGACTAATTT
TTTTTATTTATGCAGAGGCCGAGGCCGCCTCTGCCTCTGAGCTATTCCAGAAGTAGTGAGGAGGCTTTTT
TGGAGGCCTAGGCTTTTGCAAAAAGCTCCCGGGAGCTTGTATATCCATTTTCGGATCTGATCAAGAGACA
GGATGAGGATCGTTTCGCATGATTGAACAAGATGGATTGCACGCAGGTTCTCCGGCCGCTTGGGTGGAGA
GGCTATTCGGCTATGACTGGGCACAACAGACAATCGGCTGCTCTGATGCCGCCGTGTTCCGGCTGTCAGC
GCAGGGGCGCCCGGTTCTTTTTGTCAAGACCGACCTGTCCGGTGCCCTGAATGAACTGCAGGACGAGGCA
GCGCGGCTATCGTGGCTGGCCACGACGGGCGTTCCTTGCGCAGCTGTGCTCGACGTTGTCACTGAAGCGG
GAAGGGACTGGCTGCTATTGGGCGAAGTGCCGGGGCAGGATCTCCTGTCATCTCACCTTGCTCCTGCCGA
GAAAGTATCCATCATGGCTGATGCAATGCGGCGGCTGCATACGCTTGATCCGGCTACCTGCCCATTCGAC
CACCAAGCGAAACATCGCATCGAGCGAGCACGTACTCGGATGGAAGCCGGTCTTGTCGATCAGGATGATC
TGGACGAAGAGCATCAGGGGCTCGCGCCAGCCGAACTGTTCGCCAGGCTCAAGGCGCGCATGCCCGACGG
CGAGGATCTCGTCGTGACCCATGGCGATGCCTGCTTGCCGAATATCATGGTGGAAAATGGCCGCTTTTCT
GGATTCATCGACTGTGGCCGGCTGGGTGTGGCGGACCGCTATCAGGACATAGCGTTGGCTACCCGTGATA
TTGCTGAAGAGCTTGGCGGCGAATGGGCTGACCGCTTCCTCGTGCTTTACGGTATCGCCGCTCCCGATTC
GCAGCGCATCGCCTTCTATCGCCTTCTTGACGAGTTCTTCTGAGCGGGACTCTGGGGTTCGAAATGACCG
ACCAAGCGACGCCCAACCTGCCATCACGAGATTTCGATTCCACCGCCGCCTTCTATGAAAGGTTGGGCTT
CGGAATCGTTTTCCGGGACGCCGGCTGGATGATCCTCCAGCGCGGGGATCTCATGCTGGAGTTCTTCGCC
CACCCCAACTTGTTTATTGCAGCTTATAATGGTTACAAATAAAGCAATAGCATCACAAATTTCACAAATA
AAGCATTTTTTTCACTGCATTCTAGTTGTGGTTTGTCCAAACTCATCAATGTATCTTATCATGTCTGTAT
ACCGTCGACCTCTAGCTAGAGCTTGGCGTAATCATGGTCATAGCTGTTTCCTGTGTGAAATTGTTATCCG
CTCACAATTCCACACAACATACGAGCCGGAAGCATAAAGTGTAAAGCCTGGGGTGCCTAATGAGTGAGCT
AACTCACATTAATTGCGTTGCGCTCACTGCCCGCTTTCCAGTCGGGAAACCTGTCGTGCCAGCTGCATTA
ATGAATCGGCCAACGCGCGGGGAGAGGCGGTTTGCGTATTGGGCGCTCTTCCGCTTCCTCGCTCACTGAC
TCGCTGCGCTCGGTCGTTCGGCTGCGGCGAGCGGTATCAGCTCACTCAAAGGCGGTAATACGGTTATCCA
CAGAATCAGGGGATAACGCAGGAAAGAACATGTGAGCAAAAGGCCAGCAAAAGGCCAGGAACCGTAAAAA
GGCCGCGTTGCTGGCGTTTTTCCATAGGCTCCGCCCCCCTGACGAGCATCACAAAAATCGACGCTCAAGT
CAGAGGTGGCGAAACCCGACAGGACTATAAAGATACCAGGCGTTTCCCCCTGGAAGCTCCCTCGTGCGCT
CTCCTGTTCCGACCCTGCCGCTTACCGGATACCTGTCCGCCTTTCTCCCTTCGGGAAGCGTGGCGCTTTC
TCATAGCTCACGCTGTAGGTATCTCAGTTCGGTGTAGGTCGTTCGCTCCAAGCTGGGCTGTGTGCACGAA
CCCCCCGTTCAGCCCGACCGCTGCGCCTTATCCGGTAACTATCGTCTTGAGTCCAACCCGGTAAGACACG
ACTTATCGCCACTGGCAGCAGCCACTGGTAACAGGATTAGCAGAGCGAGGTATGTAGGCGGTGCTACAGA
GTTCTTGAAGTGGTGGCCTAACTACGGCTACACTAGAAGAACAGTATTTGGTATCTGCGCTCTGCTGAAG
CCAGTTACCTTCGGAAAAAGAGTTGGTAGCTCTTGATCCGGCAAACAAACCACCGCTGGTAGCGGTTTTT
TTGTTTGCAAGCAGCAGATTACGCGCAGAAAAAAAGGATCTCAAGAAGATCCTTTGATCTTTTCTACGGG
GTCTGACGCTCAGTGGAACGAAAACTCACGTTAAGGGATTTTGGTCATGAGATTATCAAAAAGGATCTTC
ACCTAGATCCTTTTAAATTAAAAATGAAGTTTTAAATCAATCTAAAGTATATATGAGTAAACTTGGTCTG
ACAGTTACCAATGCTTAATCAGTGAGGCACCTATCTCAGCGATCTGTCTATTTCGTTCATCCATAGTTGC
CTGACTCCCCGTCGTGTAGATAACTACGATACGGGAGGGCTTACCATCTGGCCCCAGTGCTGCAATGATA
CCGCGAGACCCACGCTCACCGGCTCCAGATTTATCAGCAATAAACCAGCCAGCCGGAAGGGCCGAGCGCA
GAAGTGGTCCTGCAACTTTATCCGCCTCCATCCAGTCTATTAATTGTTGCCGGGAAGCTAGAGTAAGTAG
TTCGCCAGTTAATAGTTTGCGCAACGTTGTTGCCATTGCTACAGGCATCGTGGTGTCACGCTCGTCGTTT
GGTATGGCTTCATTCAGCTCCGGTTCCCAACGATCAAGGCGAGTTACATGATCCCCCATGTTGTGCAAAA
AAGCGGTTAGCTCCTTCGGTCCTCCGATCGTTGTCAGAAGTAAGTTGGCCGCAGTGTTATCACTCATGGT
TATGGCAGCACTGCATAATTCTCTTACTGTCATGCCATCCGTAAGATGCTTTTCTGTGACTGGTGAGTAC
TCAACCAAGTCATTCTGAGAATAGTGTATGCGGCGACCGAGTTGCTCTTGCCCGGCGTCAATACGGGATA
ATACCGCGCCACATAGCAGAACTTTAAAAGTGCTCATCATTGGAAAACGTTCTTCGGGGCGAAAACTCTC
AAGGATCTTACCGCTGTTGAGATCCAGTTCGATGTAACCCACTCGTGCACCCAACTGATCTTCAGCATCT
TTTACTTTCACCAGCGTTTCTGGGTGAGCAAAAACAGGAAGGCAAAATGCCGCAAAAAAGGGAATAAGGG
CGACACGGAAATGTTGAATACTCATACTCTTCCTTTTTCAATATTATTGAAGCATTTATCAGGGTTATTG
TCTCATGAGCGGATACATATTTGAATGTATTTAGAAAAATAAACAAATAGGGGTTCCGCGCACATTTCCC
CGAAAAGTGCCACCTGACGTC
