>Addgene plasmid #36044 | YFP-Gamma 5 | addgene partial sequence | sequence record 60962 | BGH-rev 5'-TAGAAGGCACAGTCGAGG-3'
GCCTCTAGACTCGAGCGGCCGCCACTGTGCTGGATATCTGCAGAATTCCTACAAAAAGGAGCAGACTTTC
TGGGGTCTGAAGGGATTTGTACTTGAAGACACTCCAGTCAGCAGAGGGTCATGTTGAGCATTCTGCAGAC
AGAACTGTTTCAAGTCTGCAGCTGCCTGGGAAACCTTCACGCGGTTGAGCCCGGCCTCCAGCCGGAGTTG
CTGAACCACCTTCTTCATGGCGGCGACGCTAGAAGAACCCGAGTGATGGTGATGGTGATGCATGGTACCT
TTGTATAGTTCATCCATGCCATGTGTAATCCCAGCAGCTGTTACAAACTCAAGAAGGACCATGTGGTCTC
TCTTTTCGTTGGGATCTTTCGAAAGCTTAGATTGATAGGACAGGTAATGGTTGTCTGGTAAAAGGACAGG
GCCATCGCCAATTGGAGTATTTTGTTGATAATGGTCTGCTAGTTGAACGCTTCCATCTTCAATGTTGTGT
CTAATTTTGAAGTTAACTTTGATTCCATTCTTTTGTTTGTCTGCCATGATGTATACATTGTGTGAGTTAT
AGTTGTACTCCAATTTGTGTCCAAGAATGTTTCCATCTTCTTTAAAATCAATACCTTTTAACTCGATTCT
ATTAACAAGGGTATCACCTTCAAACTTGACTTCAGCACGTGTCTTGTAGTTCCCGTCATCTTTGAAAAAT
ATAGTTCTTTCCTGTACATAACCTTCGGGCATGGCACTCTTGAAAAAGTCATGCTGTTTCATATGATCTG
GGTATCTTGCAAAGCACATAAGACCATAACCGAAAGTAGTGACAAGTGTTGGCCATGGAACAGGTAGTTT
TCCAGTAGTGCAAATAAATTTAAGGGTAAGTTTTCCGTATGTTGCATCACCTTCACCCTC
